>Addgene plasmid #15268 | pBabe-Puro-MEK-DD | addgene full sequence | sequence record 43222 | Addgene pilot full sequence
GACGTCGAGGTGCCCGAAGGACCGCGCACCTGGTGCATGACCCGCAAGCCCGGTGCCTGACGCCCGCCCC
ACGACCCGCAGCGCCCGACCGAAAGGAGCGCACGACCCCATGCATCGATAAAATAAAAGATTTTATTTAG
TCTCCAGAAAAAGGGGGGAATGAAAGACCCCACCTGTAGGTTTGGCAAGCTAGCTTAAGTAACGCCATTT
TGCAAGGCATGGAAAAATACATAACTGAGAATAGAGAAGTTCAGATCAAGGTCAGGAACAGATGGAACAG
CTGAATATGGGCCAAACAGGATATCTGTGGTAAGCAGTTCCTGCCCCGGCTCAGGGCCAAGAACAGATGG
AACAGCTGAATATGGGCCAAACAGGATATCTGTGGTAAGCAGTTCCTGCCCCGGCTCAGGGCCAAGAACA
GATGGTCCCCAGATGCGGTCCAGCCCTCAGCAGTTTCTAGAGAACCATCAGATGTTTCCAGGGTGCCCCA
AGGACCTGAAATGACCCTGTGCCTTATTTGAACTAACCAATCAGTTCGCTTCTCGCTTCTGTTCGCGCGC
TTCTGCTCCCCGAGCTCAATAAAAGAGCCCACAACCCCTCACTCGGGGCGCCAGTCCTCCGATTGACTGA
GTCGCCCGGGTACCCGTGTATCCAATAAACCCTCTTGCAGTTGCATCCGACTTGTGGTCTCGCTGTTCCT
TGGGAGGGTCTCCTCTGAGTGATTGACTACCCGTCAGCGGGGGTCTTTCACATGCAGCATGTATCAAAAT
TAATTTGGTTTTTTTCTTAAGTATTTACATTAAATGGCCATAGTTGCATTAATGAATCGGCCAACGCGCG
GGGAGAGGCGGTTTGCGTATTGGGCGCTCTTCCGCTTCCTCGCTCACTGACTCGCTGCGCTCGGTCGTTC
GGCTGCGGCGAGCGGTATCAGCTCACTCAAAGGCGGTAATACGGTTATCCACAGAATCAGGGGATAACGC
AGGAAAGAACATGTGAGCAAAAGGCCAGCAAAAGGCCAGGAACCGTAAAAAGGCCGCGTTGCTGGCGTTT
TTCCATAGGCTCCGCCCCCCTGACGAGCATCACAAAAATCGACGCTCAAGTCAGAGGTGGCGAAACCCGA
CAGGACTATAAAGATACCAGGCGTTTCCCCCTGGAAGCTCCCTCGTGCGCTCTCCTGTTCCGACCCTGCC
GCTTACCGGATACCTGTCCGCCTTTCTCCCTTCGGGAAGCGTGGCGCTTTCTCATAGCTCACGCTGTAGG
TATCTCAGTTCGGTGTAGGTCGTTCGCTCCAAGCTGGGCTGTGTGCACGAACCCCCCGTTCAGCCCGACC
GCTGCGCCTTATCCGGTAACTATCGTCTTGAGTCCAACCCGGTAAGACACGACTTATCGCCACTGGCAGC
AGCCACTGGTAACAGGATTAGCAGAGCGAGGTATGTAGGCGGTGCTACAGAGTTCTTGAAGTGGTGGCCT
AACTACGGCTACACTAGAAGAACAGTATTTGGTATCTGCGCTCTGCTGAAGCCAGTTACCTTCGGAAAAA
GAGTTGGTAGCTCTTGATCCGGCAAACAAACCACCGCTGGTAGCGGTGGTTTTTTTGTTTGCAAGCAGCA
GATTACGCGCAGAAAAAAAGGATCTCAAGAAGATCCTTTGATCTTTTCTACGGGGTCTGACGCTCAGTGG
AACGAAAACTCACGTTAAGGGATTTTGGTCATGAGATTATCAAAAAGGATCTTCACCTAGATCCTTTTGC
GGCCGCAAATCAATCTAAAGTATATATGAGTAAACTTGGTCTGACAGTTACCAATGCTTAATCAGTGAGG
CACCTATCTCAGCGATCTGTCTATTTCGTTCATCCATAGTTGCCTGACTCCCCGTCGTGTAGATAACTAC
GATACGGGAGGGCTTACCATCTGGCCCCAGTGCTGCAATGATACCGCGAGACCCACGCTCACCGGCTCCA
GATTTATCAGCAATAAACCAGCCAGCCGGAAGGGCCGAGCGCAGAAGTGGTCCTGCAACTTTATCCGCCT
CCATCCAGTCTATTAATTGTTGCCGGGAAGCTAGAGTAAGTAGTTCGCCAGTTAATAGTTTGCGCAACGT
TGTTGCCATTGCTACAGGCATCGTGGTGTCACGCTCGTCGTTTGGTATGGCTTCATTCAGCTCCGGTTCC
CAACGATCAAGGCGAGTTACATGATCCCCCATGTTGTGCAAAAAAGCGGTTAGCTCCTTCGGTCCTCCGA
TCGTTGTCAGAAGTAAGTTGGCCGCAGTGTTATCACTCATGGTTATGGCAGCACTGCATAATTCTCTTAC
TGTCATGCCATCCGTAAGATGCTTTTCTGTGACTGGTGAGTACTCAACCAAGTCATTCTGAGAATAGTGT
ATGCGGCGACCGAGTTGCTCTTGCCCGGCGTCAATACGGGATAATACCGCGCCACATAGCAGAACTTTAA
AAGTGCTCATCATTGGAAAACGTTCTTCGGGGCGAAAACTCTCAAGGATCTTACCGCTGTTGAGATCCAG
TTCGATGTAACCCACTCGTGCACCCAACTGATCTTCAGCATCTTTTACTTTCACCAGCGTTTCTGGGTGA
GCAAAAACAGGAAGGCAAAATGCCGCAAAAAAGGGAATAAGGGCGACACGGAAATGTTGAATACTCATAC
TCTTCCTTTTTCAATATTATTGAAGCATTTATCAGGGTTATTGTCTCATGAGCGGATACATATTTGAATG
TATTTAGAAAAATAAACAAATAGGGGTTCCGCGCACATTTCCCCGAAAAGTGCCACCTGCAGCCTGAATA
TGGGCCAAACAGGATATCTGTGGTAAGCAGTTCCTGCCCCGGCTCAGGGCCAAGAACAGATGGAACAGCT
GAATATGGGCCAAACAGGATATCTGTGGTAAGCAGTTCCTGCCCCGGCTCAGGGCCAAGAACAGATGGTC
CCCAGATGCGGTCCAGCCCTCAGCAGTTTCTAGAGAACCATCAGATGTTTCCAGGGTGCCCCAAGGACCT
GAAATGACCCTGTGCCTTATTTGAACTAACCAATCAGTTCGCTTCTCGCTTCTGTTCGCGCGCTTCTGCT
CCCCGAGCTCAATAAAAGAGCCCACAACCCCTCACTCGGGGCGCCAGTCCTCCGATTGACTGAGTCGCCC
GGGTACCCGTGTATCCAATAAACCCTCTTGCAGTTGCATCCGACTTGTGGTCTCGCTGTTCCTTGGGAGG
GTCTCCTCTGAGTGATTGACTACCCGTCAGCGGGGGTCTTTCATTTGGGGGCTCGTCCGGGATCGGGAGA
CCCCTGCCCAGGGACCACCGACCCACCACCGGGAGGCAAGCTGGCCAGCAACTTATCTGTGTCTGTCCGA
TTGTCTAGTGTCTATGACTGATTTTATGCGCCTGCGTCGGTACTAGTTAGCTAACTAGCTCTGTATCTGG
CGGACCCGTGGTGGAACTGACGAGTTCTGAACACCCGGCCGCAACCCTGGGAGACGTCCCAGGGACTTTG
GGGGCCGTTTTTGTGGCCCGACCTGAGGAAGGGAGTCGATGTGGAATCCGACCCCGTCAGGATATGTGGT
TCTGGTAGGAGACGAGAACCTAAAACAGTTCCCGCCTCCGTCTGAATTTTTGCTTTCGGTTTGGAACCGA
AGCCGCGCGTCTTGTCTGCTGCAGCGCTGCAGCATCGTTCTGTGTTGTCTCTGTCTGACTGTGTTTCTGT
ATTTGTCTGAAAATTAGGGCCAGACTGTTACCACTCCCTTAAGTTTGACCTTAGGTCACTGGAAAGATGT
CGAGCGGATCGCTCACAACCAGTCGGTAGATGTCAAGAAGAGACGTTGGGTTACCTTCTGCTCTGCAGAA
TGGCCAACCTTTAACGTCGGATGGCCGCGAGACGGCACCTTTAACCGAGACCTCATCACCCAGGTTAAGA
TCAAGGTCTTTTCACCTGGCCCGCATGGACACCCAGACCAGGTCCCCTACATCGTGACCTGGGAAGCCTT
GGCTTTTGACCCCCCTCCCTGGGTCAAGCCCTTTGTACACCCTAAGCCTCCGCCTCCTCTTCCTCCATCC
GCCCCGTCTCTCCCCCTTGAACCTCCTCGTTCGACCCCGCCTCGATCCTCCCTTTATCCAGCCCTCACTC
CTTCTCTAGGCGCCGGCCGGATCCATGCCCAAGAAGAAGCCGACGCCCATCCAGCTGAACCCGGCCCCCG
ATGGCTCGGCGGTTAACGGGACCAGCTCGGCCGAGACCAACCTGGAGGCCTTGCAGAAGAAGCTGGAGGA
GCTGGAGCTTGACGAGCAGCAGCGGAAGCGGCTCGAGGCCTTTCTGACGCAGAAGCAGAAGGTGGGGGAA
CTGAAGGATGATGACTTTGAGAAGATCAGCGAACTGGGAGCTGGCAACGGTGGAGTGGTCTTCAAGGTCT
CCCACAAGCCATCTGGCCTGGTTATGGCTAGAAAGCTGATCCACCTGGAGATCAAACCCGCAATCCGGAA
CCAGATCATCCGGGAGCTGCAGGTACTGCACGAGTGCAACTCCCCGTACATCGTGGGCTTCTACGGGGCC
TTCTACAGCGACGGCGAGATCAGCATCTGCATGGAGCACATGGATGGTGGGTCCTTGGATCAAGTTCTGA
AGAAAGCTGGAAGAATTCCTGAGCAAATTTTAGGAAAAGTTAGCATTGCTGTGATAAAAGGCCTGACCTA
TCTTCGGGAGAAGCACAAGATTATGCACAGAGATGTCAAGCCATCCAACATTCTAGTGAACTCACGTGGG
GAGATCAAACTCTGTGATTTTGGGGTCAGCGGGCAGCTAATTGACGATATGGCCAACGATTTCGTGGGCA
CGAGATCCTACATGTCGCCTGAGAGACTCCAGGGGACTCACTACTCTGTGCAGTCGGACATCTGGAGCAT
GGGGCTCTCTCTGGTGGAGATGGCAGTTGGGAGATACCCCATTCCTCCTCCTGATGCCAAGGAGCTGGAG
CTACTGTTTGGATGCCATGTGGAAGGAGACGCAGCCGAAACACCACCCAGGCCAAGGACCCCTGGGAGGC
CTCTCAGCTCATATGGAATGGACAGCCGACCTCCCATGGCAATTTTTGAGTTGTTGGATTACATTGTCAA
TGAGCCTCCTCCAAAACTGCCCAGTGGAGTATTCAGTCTGGAGTTTCAGGATTTTGTGAATAAATGCTTA
ATAAAGAACCCTGCAGAGAGAGCAGATCTGAAGCAGCTCATGGTACATGCTTTCATCAAAAGATCTGACG
CCGAGGAGGTAGACTTCGCAGGCTGGCTCTGCTCCACCATTGGGCTTAACCAGCCCAGCACACCAACCCA
CGCTGCCAGCATCTAGGCGGCCGCTCGAGTCTAGAGGGCCCGTTTGTACCACCACACTGGGATCCCAGTG
TGGTGGTACGTAGGAATTCGCCAGCACAGTGGTCGACCCTGTGGAATGTGTGTCAGTTAGGGTGTGGAAA
GTCCCCAGGCTCCCCAGCAGGCAGAAGTATGCAAAGCATGCATCTCAATTAGTCAGCAACCAGGTGTGGA
AAGTCCCCAGGCTCCCCAGCAGGCAGAAGTATGCAAAGCATGCATCTCAATTAGTCAGCAACCATAGTCC
CGCCCCTAACTCCGCCCATCCCGCCCCTAACTCCGCCCAGTTCCGCCCATTCTCCGCCCCATGGCTGACT
AATTTTTTTTATTTATGCAGAGGCCGAGGCCGCCTCGGCCTCTGAGCTATTCCAGAAGTAGTGAGGAGGC
TTTTTTGGAGGCCTAGGCTTTTGCAAAAAGCTTACCATGACCGAGTACAAGCCCACGGTGCGCCTCGCCA
CCCGCGACGACGTCCCCAGGGCCGTACGCACCCTCGCCGCCGCGTTCGCCGACTACCCCGCCACGCGCCA
CACCGTCGATCCGGACCGCCACATCGAGCGGGTCACCGAGCTGCAAGAACTCTTCCTCACGCGCGTCGGG
CTCGACATCGGCAAGGTGTGGGTCGCGGACGACGGCGCCGCGGTGGCGGTCTGGACCACGCCGGAGAGCG
TCGAAGCGGGGGCGGTGTTCGCCGAGATCGGCCCGCGCATGGCCGAGTTGAGCGGTTCCCGGCTGGCCGC
GCAGCAACAGATGGAAGGCCTCCTGGCGCCGCACCGGCCCAAGGAGCCCGCGTGGTTCCTGGCCACCGTC
GGCGTCTCGCCCGACCACCAGGGCAAGGGTCTGGGCAGCGCCGTCGTGCTCCCCGGAGTGGAGGCGGCCG
AGCGCGCCGGGGTGCCCGCCTTCCTGGAGACCTCCGCGCCCCGCAACCTCCCCTTCTACGAGCGGCTCGG
CTTCACCGTCACCGCC
Features (pLannotate 1.2.2; 12 found; start..end, strand, type, name):
    159..280     +  LTR            3' LTR (ΔU3) (fragment): self-inactivating 3' long terminal repeat (LTR) from Moloney murine leukemia virus
    281..750     +  LTR            LTR: long terminal repeat from Moloney murine leukemia virus
    815..867     -  CDS            lacI (fragment): lac repressor; lacI; The lac repressor binds to the lac operator to inhibit transcription in E. coli. This inhibition can be relieved by adding lactose or isopropyl-β-D-thiogalactopyranoside (IPTG).
   1050..1638    -  rep_origin     ori: high-copy-number ColE1/pMB1/pBR322/pUC origin of replication
   1798..2658    -  CDS            AmpR: β-lactamase; bla; confers resistance to ampicillin, carbenicillin, and related antibiotics
   2659..2763    -  promoter       AmpR promoter: bla
   2794..3263    +  LTR            LTR: long terminal repeat from Moloney murine leukemia virus
   3387..3661    +  misc_feature   MESV Ψ (fragment): packaging signal of murine embryonic stem cell virus
   3728..4144    +  CDS            gag (truncated): truncated Moloney murine leukemia virus (MMLV) gag gene lacking the start codon
   4155..5333    +  CDS            Map2k1: MP2K1_MOUSE - Also known as Mek1, Prkmk1. Experimental evidence at protein level: Swiss-Prot protein existence level 1. Dual specificity protein kinase which acts as an essential component of the MAP kinase signal transduction pathway. Binding of extracellular ligands such as growth factors, cytokines and hormones to their cell-surface receptors activates RAS and this initiates RAF1 activation. RAF1 then further activates the dual-specificity protein kinases MAP2K1/MEK1 and MAP2K2/MEK2. Both MAP2K1/MEK1 and MAP2K2/MEK2 function specifically in the MAPK/ERK cascade, and catalyze the concomitant
   5438..5767    +  promoter       SV40 promoter: SV40 enhancer and early promoter
   5777..60      +  CDS            PuroR (across the origin): puromycin N-acetyltransferase; pac from Streptomyces alboniger; confers resistance to puromycin
