[The description below was written by a language model from this plasmid's Addgene catalogue record and pLannotate feature annotations shown in this document.]
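Description:
pBabe-Puro-MEK-DD is a Moloney murine leukemia virus-based retroviral expression vector built on the pBabe-puro backbone, carrying a mouse Map2k1 (MEK1) cDNA with the substitutions S218D and S222D. These two serines are the activation-loop sites normally phosphorylated by RAF. Replacing them with acidic residues mimics phosphorylation and is the standard way of making MEK1 constitutively active, so that it drives the ERK/MAPK cascade without upstream RAS or RAF signalling. The catalogue's Entrez link points to Mapk1 (ERK2), but the insert name, the mutations and the annotated coding sequence all identify the gene as Map2k1, so the link appears to be a mismatch.

The roughly 1.2 kb insert sits in a BamHI site retained at both ends. It lies downstream of the 5' MMLV LTR, a packaging signal and a truncated gag segment lacking its start codon, which improves packaging of the genomic RNA. No separate promoter is annotated for the insert, so transcription is presumably driven by the 5' LTR, as in pBabe vectors generally. Following the insert, an SV40 enhancer/early promoter drives puromycin N-acetyltransferase for selection of transduced mammalian cells, and the 3' LTR closes the proviral unit. The short adjoining fragment annotated as ΔU3 is probably a software match rather than evidence of a self-inactivating design. In bacteria the 6.3 kb plasmid is maintained at high copy through a ColE1/pUC-type origin with ampicillin resistance.

The plasmid encodes no viral structural genes, so it needs a packaging cell line or helper plasmids to produce virus. The resulting virus allows stable integration and puromycin selection of cells expressing activated MEK1. The associated publication concerns genomic approaches to identifying breast cancer oncogenes, consistent with its use in cell transformation studies.
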