Addgene plasmid #15268: pBabe-Puro-MEK-DD
Depositing lab: William Hahn. Depositing organization: Dana-Farber Cancer Institute. Publication: Integrative Genomic Approaches Identify IKBKE as a Breast Cancer Oncogene. Boehm JS, Zhao JJ, Yao J, Kim SY, Firestein R, Dunn IF, Sjostrom SK, Garraway LA, Weremowicz S, Richardson AL, Greulich H, Stewart CJ, Mulvey LA, Shen RR, Ambrogio L, Hirozane-Kishikawa T, Hill DE, Vidal M, Meyerson M, Grenier JK, Hinkle G, Root DE, Roberts TM, Lander ES, Polyak K, Hahn WC. Cell. 2007 Jun 15. 129(6):1065-1079. 10.1016/j.cell.2007.03.052 PubMed 17574021.
Backbone
  Vector backbone: pBabe-puro
  Backbone size w/o insert (bp): 5100
  Vector type: Mammalian Expression, Retroviral
Growth in bacteria
  Bacterial resistance: Ampicillin, 100 μg/mL
  Growth temperature: 37°C
  Growth strain: DH5alpha
  Copy number: High Copy
Gene/Insert
  Gene/Insert name: Map2k1 (alt name: mitogen-activated protein kinase kinase 1)
  Species: M. musculus (mouse)
  Insert size (bp): 1200
  Mutation: S218D S222D
  Entrez Gene: Mapk1 (a.k.a. 9030612K14Rik, ERK, Erk2, MAPK2, PRKM2, Prkm1, p41mapk, p42mapk)
  Cloning method: Restriction Enzyme; 5′ cloning site BamHI (not destroyed); 3′ cloning site BamHI (not destroyed)
  Sequencing primers: 5′ MSCV
Terms and licenses: Academic/Nonprofit Terms; Industry Terms: Not Available to Industry
How to cite: pBabe-Puro-MEK-DD was a gift from William Hahn (Addgene plasmid # 15268 ; http://n2t.net/addgene:15268 ; RRID:Addgene_15268)
