>Addgene plasmid #15268 | pBabe-Puro-MEK-DD | addgene partial sequence | sequence record 130689 | pBABE3 5'-ACCCTAACTGACACACATTCC-3'
CTACGTACCACCACACTGGGATCCCAGTGTGGTGGTACAAACGGGCCCTCTAGACTCGAGCGGCCGCCTA
GATGCTGGCAGCGTGGGTTGGTGTGCTGGGCTGGTTAAGCCCAATGGTGGAGCAGAGCCAGCCTGCGAAG
TCTACCTCCTCGGCGTCAGATCTTTTGATGAAAGCATGTACCATGAGCTGCTTCAGATCTGCTCTCTCTG
CAGGGTTCTTTATTAAGCATTTATTCACAAAATCCTGAAACTCCAGACTGAATACTCCACTGGGCAGTTT
TGGAGGAGGCTCATTGACAATGTAATCCAACAACTCAAAAATTGCCATGGGAGGTCGGCTGTCCATTCCA
TATGAGCTGAGAGGCCTCCCAGGGGTCCTTGGCCTGGGTGGTGTTTCGGCTGCGTCTCCTTCCACATGGC
ATCCAAACAGTAGCTCCAGCTCCTTGGCATCAGGAGGAGGAATGGGGTATCTCCCAACTGCCATCTCCAC
CAGAGAGAGCCCCATGCTCCAGATGTCCGACTGCACAGAGTAGTGAGTCCCCTGGAGTCTCTCAGGCGAC
ATGTAGGATCTCGTGCCCACGAAATCGTTGGCCATATCGTCAATTAGCTGCCCGCTGACCCCAAAATCAC
AGAGTTTGATCTCCCCACGTGAGTTCACTAGAATGTTGGATGGCTTGACATCTCTGTGCATAATCTTGTG
CTTCTCCCGAAGATAGGTCAGGCCTTTTATCACAGCAATGCTAACTTTTCCTAAAATTTGCTCAGGAATT
CTTCCAGCTTTCTTCAGAACTTGATCCAAGGACCCACCATCCATGTGCTCCATGCAGATGCTGATCTCGC
CGT
