>Addgene plasmid #15268 | pBabe-Puro-MEK-DD | addgene partial sequence | sequence record 131474 | pLXSN5 5'-CCCTTGAACCTCCTCGTTCGACC-3'
CTCACTCCTTCTCTAGGCGCCGGCCGGATCCATGCCCAAGAAGAAGCCGACGCCCATCCAGCTGAACCCG
GCCCCCGATGGCTCGGCGGTTAACGGGACCAGCTCGGCCGAGACCAACCTGGAGGCCTTGCAGAAGAAGC
TGGAGGAGCTGGAGCTTGACGAGCAGCAGCGGAAGCGGCTCGAGGCCTTTCTGACGCAGAAGCAGAAGGT
GGGGGAACTGAAGGATGATGACTTTGAGAAGATCAGCGAACTGGGAGCTGGCAACGGTGGAGTGGTCTTC
AAGGTCTCCCACAAGCCATCTGGCCTGGTTATGGCTAGAAAGCTGATCCACCTGGAGATCAAACCCGCAA
TCCGGAACCAGATCATCCGGGAGCTGCAGGTACTGCACGAGTGCAACTCCCCGTACATCGTGGGCTTCTA
CGGGGCCTTCTACAGCGACGGCGAGATCAGCATCTGCATGGAGCACATGGATGGTGGGTCCTTGGATCAA
GTTCTGAAGAAAGCTGGAAGAATTCCTGAGCAAATTTTAGGAAAAGTTAGCATTGCTGTGATAAAAGGCC
TGACCTATCTTCGGGAGAAGCACAAGATTATGCACAGAGATGTCAAGCCATCCAACATTCTAGTGAACTC
ACGTGGGGAGATCAAACTCTGTGATTTTGGGGTCAGCGGGCAGCTAATTGACGATATGGCCAACGATTTC
GTGGGCACGAGATCCTACATGTCGCCTGAGAGACTCCAGGGGACTCACTACTCTGTGCAGTCGGACATCT
GGAGCATGGGGCTCTCTCTGGTGGAGATGGCAGTTGGGAGATACCCCATTCCTCCTCCTGATGCCAAGGA
GCTGGAGCTACTGTTTGGATGCCATGTGGAAGGAGACGCAGCCGAAACACCACCCAGGCCAAGGACCCCT
GGGAGGCCTCTCAGCTCATATGGAATGGACAG
